>Addgene plasmid #37164 | UQ4876 | addgene full sequence | sequence record 459405 | Addgene Long Read Sequencing Result
TTGAGATCCTTTTTTTCTGCGCGTAATCTGCTGCTTGCAAACAAAAAAACCACCGCTACCAGCGGTGGTT
TGTTTGCCGGATCAAGAGCTACCAACTCTTTTTCCGAAGGTAACTGGCTTCAGCAGAGCGCAGATACCAA
ATACTGTTCTTCTAGTGTAGCCGTAGTTAGGCCACCACTTCAAGAACTCTGTAGCACCGCCTACATACCT
CGCTCTGCTAATCCTGTTACCAGTGGCTGCTGCCAGTGGCGATAAGTCGTGTCTTACCGGGTTGGACTCA
AGACGATAGTTACCGGATAAGGCGCAGCGGTCGGGCTGAACGGGGGGTTCGTGCACACAGCCCAGCTTGG
AGCGAACGACCTACACCGAACTGAGATACCTACAGCGTGAGCTATGAGAAAGCGCCACGCTTCCCGAAGG
GAGAAAGGCGGACAGGTATCCGGTAAGCGGCAGGGTCGGAACAGGAGAGCGCACGAGGGAGCTTCCAGGG
GGAAACGCCTGGTATCTTTATAGTCCTGTCGGGTTTCGCCACCTCTGACTTGAGCGTCGATTTTTGTGAT
GCTCGTCAGGGGGGCGGAGCCTATGGAAAAACGCCAGCAACGCGGCCTTTTTACGGTTCCTGGCCTTTTG
CTGGCCTTTTGCTCACATGTTCTTTCCTGCGTTATCCCCTGATTCTGTGGATAACCGTATTACCGCCTTT
GAGTGAGCTGATACCGCTCGCCGCAGCCGAACGACCGAGCGCAGCGAGTCAGTGAGCGAGGAAGCCGAAC
GCCAGCAAGACGTAGCCCAGCGCGTCGGCCAATTCGCGCTAACTTACATTAATTGCGTTGCGCTCACTGC
CCGCTTTCCAGTCGGGAAACCTGTCGTGCCAGCTGCATTAATGAATCGGCCAACGCGCGGGGAGAGGCGG
TTTGCGTATTGGGCGCCAGGGTGGTTTTTCTTTTCACCAGTGAGACGGGCAACAGCTGATTGCCCTTCAC
CGCCTGGCCCTGAGAGAGTTGCAGCAAGCGGTCCACGCTGGTTTGCCCCAGCAGGCGAAAATCCTGTTTG
ATGGTGGTTAACGGCGGGATATAACATGAGCTGTCTTCGGTATCGTCGTATCCCACTACCGAGATATCCG
CACCAACGCGCAGCCCGGACTCGGTAATGGCGCGCATTGCGCCCAGCGCCATCTGATCGTTGGCAACCAG
CATCGCAGTGGGAACGATGCCCTCATTCAGCATTTGCATGGTTTGTTGAAAACCGGACATGGCACTCCAG
TCGCCTTCCCGTTCCGCTATCGGCTGAATTTGATTGCGAGTGAGATATTTATGCCAGCCAGCCAGACGCA
GACGCGCCGAGACAGAACTTAATGGGCCCGCTAACAGCGCGATTTGCTGGTGACCCAATGCGACCAGATG
CTCCACGCCCAGTCGCGTACCGTCTTCATGGGAGAAAATAATACTGTTGATGGGTGTCTGGTCAGAGACA
TCAAGAAATAACGCCGGAACATTAGTGCAGGCAGCTTCCACAGCAATGGCATCCTGGTCATCCAGCGGAT
AGTTAATGATCAGCCCACTGACGCGTTGCGCGAGAAGATTGTGCACCGCCGCTTTACAGGCTTCGACGCC
GCTTCGTTCTACCATCGACACCACCACGCTGGCACCCAGTTGATCGGCGCGAGATTTAATCGCCGCGACA
ATTTGCGACGGCGCGTGCAGGGCCAGACTGGAGGTGGCAACGCCAATCAGCAACGACTGTTTGCCCGCCA
GTTGTTGTGCCACGCGGTTGGGAATGTAATTCAGCTCCGCCATCGCCGCTTCCACTTTTTCCCGCGTTTT
CGCAGAAACGTGGCTGGCCTGGTTCACCACGCGGGAAACGGTCTGATAAGAGACACCGGCATACTCTGCG
ACATCGTATAACGTTACTGGTTTCACATTCACCACCCTGAATTGACTCTCTTCCGGGCGCTATCATGCCA
TACCGCGAAAGGTTTTGCACCATTCGATGGTGTCAACGTAAATGCATGCCGCTTCGCCTTCGCGCGCGAA
TTGGCCGCCATGCCGGCGATAATGGCCTGCTTCTCGCCGAAACGTTTGGTGGCGGGACCAGTGACGAAGG
CTTGAGCGAGGGCGTGCAAGATTCCGAATACCGCAAGCGACAGGCCGATCATCGTCGCGCTCCAGCGAAA
GCGGTCCTCGCCGAAAATGACCCAGAGCGCTGCCGGCACCTGTCCTACGAGTTGCATGATAAAGAAGACA
GTCATAAGTGCGGCGACGATAGTCATGCCCCGCGCCCACCGGAAGGAGCTGACTGGGTTGAAGGCTCTCA
AGGGCATCGGTCGAGATCCGGGCTTATCGACTGCACGGTGCACCAATGCTTCTGGCGTCAGGCAGCCATC
GGAAGCTGTGGTATGGCTGTGCAGGTCGTAAATCACTGCATAATTCGTGTCGCTCAAGGCGCACTCCCGT
TCTGGATAATGTTTTTTGCGCCGACATCATAACGGTTCTGGCAAATATTCTGAAATGAGCTGTTGACAAT
TAATCATCGGCTCGTATAATGTGTGGAATTGTGAGCGGATAACAATTTCACACAGGAAACAGAATTCGAG
CTCGGTACCCGGGGATCCTCTAGAGTCGACCTGCAGGGGGGGGGGGGGAAAGCCACGTTGTGTCTCAAAA
TCTCTGATGTTACATTGCACAAGATAAAAATATATCATCATGAACAATAAAACTGTCTGCTTACATAAAC
AGTAATACAAGGGGTGTTATGAGCCATATTCAACGGGAAACGTCTTGCTCGAGGCCGCGATTAAATTCCA
ACATGGATGCTGATTTATATGGGTATAAATGGGCTCGCGATAATGTCGGGCAATCAGGTGCGACAATCTA
TCGATTGTATGGGAAGCCCGATGCGCCAGAGTTGTTTCTGAAACATGGCAAAGGTAGCGTTGCCAATGAT
GTTACAGATGAGATGGTCAGACTAAACTGGCTGACGGAATTTATGCCTCTTCCGACCATCAAGCATTTTA
TCCGTACTCCTGATGATGCATGGTTACTCACCACTGCGATCCCCGGGAAAACAGCATTCCAGGTATTAGA
AGAATATCCTGATTCAGGTGAAAATATTGTTGATGCGCTGGCAGTGTTCCTGCGCCGGTTGCATTCGATT
CCTGTTTGTAATTGTCCTTTTAACAGCGATCGCGTATTTCGTCTCGCTCAGGCGCAATCACGAATGAATA
ACGGTTTGGTTGATGCGAGTGATTTTGATGACGAGCGTAATGGCTGGCCTGTTGAACAAGTCTGGAAAGA
AATGCATAAGCTTTTGCCATTCTCACCGGATTCAGTCGTCACTCATGGTGATTTCTCACTTGATAACCTT
ATTTTTGACGAGGGGAAATTAATAGGTTGTATTGATGTTGGACGAGTCGGAATCGCAGACCGATACCAGG
ATCTTGCCATCCTATGGAACTGCCTCGGTGAGTTTTCTCCTTCATTACAGAAACGGCTTTTTCAAAAATA
TGGTATTGATAATCCTGATATGAATAAATTGCAGTTTCATTTGATGCTCGATGAGTTTTTCTAATCAGAA
TTGGTTAATTGGTTGTAACACTGGCAGAGCATTACGCTGACTTGACGGGACGGCGGCTTTGTTGAATAAA
TCGAACTTTTGCTGAGTTGAAGGATCAGATCACGCATCTTCCCGACAACGCAGACCGTTCCGTGGCAAAG
CAAAAGTTCAAAATCACCAACTGGTCCACCTACAACAAAGCTCTCATCAACCGTGGCTCCCTCACTTTCT
GGCTGGATGATGGGGCGATTCAGGCCTGGTATGAGTCAGCAACACCTTCTTCACGAGGCAGACCTCAGCG
CCCCCCCCCAATTCCCCG
[337 nt withheld, positions 3869-4205]
ATCCCCTGCCCGGTTATTATTATTTTTGACACCAGACCAACTGGTAATGGTAGCGACCGGCGCTCAGCTG
GAATTCCGCCGATACTGACGGGCTCCAGGAGTCGTCGCCACCAATCCCCATATGGAAACCGTCGATATTC
AGCCATGTGCCTTCTTCCGCGTGCAGCAGATGGCGATGGCTGGTTTCCATCAGTTGCTGTTGACTGTAGC
GGCTGATGTTGAACTGGAAGTCGCCGCGCCACTGGTGTGGGCCATAATTCAATTCGCGCGTCCCGCAGCG
CAGACCGTTTTCGCTCGGGAAGACGTACGGGGTATACATGTCTGACAATGGCAGATCCCAGCGGTCAAAA
CAGGCGGCAGTAAGGCGGTCGGGATAGTTTTCTTGCGGCCCTAATCCGAGCCAGTTTACCCGCTCTGCTA
CCTGCGCCAGCTGGCAGTTCAGGCCAATCCGCGCCGGATGCGGTGTATCGCTCGCCACTTCAACATCAAC
GGTAATCGCCATTTGACCACTACCATCAATCCGGTAGGTTTTCCGGCTGATAAATAAGGTTTTCCCCTGA
TGCTGCCACGCGTGAGCGGTCGTAATCAGCACCGCATCAGCAAGTGTATCTGCCGTGCACTGCAACAACG
CTGCTTCGGCCTGGTAATGGCCCGCCGCCTTCCAGCGTTCGACCCAGGCGTTAGGGTCAATGCGGGTCGC
TTCACTTACGCCAATGTCGTTATCCAGCGGTGCACGGGTGAACTGATCGCGCAGCGGCGTCAGCAGTTGT
TTTTTATCGCCAATCCACATCTGTGAAAGAAAGCCTGACTGGCGGTTAAATTGCCAACGCTTATTACCCA
GCTCGATGCAAAAATCCATTTCGCTGGTGGTCAGATGCGGGATGGCGTGGGACGCGGCGGGGAGCGTCAC
ACTGAGGTTTTCCGCCAGACGCCACTGCTGCCAGGCGCTGATGTGCCCGGCTTCTGACCATGCGGTCGCG
TTCGGTTGCACTACGCGTACTGTGAGCCAGAGTTGCCCGGCGCTCTCCGGCTGCGGTAGTTCAGGCAGTT
CAATCAACTGTTTACCTTGTGGAGCGACATCCAGAGGCACTTCACCGCTTGCCAGCGGCTTACCATCCAG
CGCCACCATCCAGTGCAGGAGCTCGTTATCGCTATGACGGAACAGGTATTCGCTGGTCACTTCGATGGTT
TGCCCGGATAAACGGAACTGGAAAAACTGCTGCTGGTGTTTTGCTTCCGTCAGCGCTGGATGCGGCGTGC
GGTCGGCAAAGACCAGACCGTTCATACAGAACTGGCGATCGTTCGGCGTATCGCCAAAATCACCGCCGTA
AGCCGACCACGGGTTGCCGTTTTCATCATATTTAATCAGCGACTGATCCACCCAGTCCCAGACGAAGCCG
CCCTGTAAACGGGGATACTGACGAAACGCCTGCCAGTATTTAGCGAAACCGCCAAGACTGTTACCCATCG
CGTGGGCGTATTCGCAAAGGATCAGCGGGCGCGTCTCTCCAGGTAGCGAAAGCCATTTTTTGATGGACCA
TTTCGGCACAGCCGGGAAGGGCTGGTCTTCATCCACGCGCGCGTACATCGGGCAAATAATATCGGTGGCC
GTGGTGTCGGCTCCGCCGCCTTCATACTGCACCGGGCGGGAAGGATCGACAGATTTGATCCAGCGATACA
GCGCGTCGTGATTAGCGCCGTGGCCTGATTCATTCCCCAGCGACCAGATGATCACACTCGGGTGATTACG
ATCGCGCTGCACCATTCGCGTTACGCGTTCGCTCATCGCCGGTAGCCAGCGCGGATCATCGGTCAGACGA
TTCATTGGCACCATGCCGTGGGTTTCAATATTGGCTTCATCCACCACATACAGGCCGTAGCGGTCGCACA
GCGTGTACCACAGCGGATGGTTCGGATAATGCGAACAGCGCACGGCGTTAAAGTTGTTCTGCTTCATCAG
CAGGATATCCTGCACCATCGTCTGCTCATCCATGACCTGACCATGCAGAGGATGATGCTCGTGACGGTTA
ACGCCTCGAATCAGCAACGGCTTGCCGTTCAGCAGCAGCAGACCATTTTCAATCCGCACCTCGCGGAAAC
CGACATCGCAGGCTTCTGCTTCAATCAGCGTGCCGTCGGCGGTGTGCAGTTCAACCACCGCACGATAGAG
ATTCGGGATTTCGGCGCTCCACAGTTTCGGGTTTTCGACGTTCAGACGTAGTGTGACGCGATCGGCATAA
CCACCACGCTCATCGATAATTTCACCGCCGAAAGGCGCGGTGCCGCTGGCGACCTGCGTTTCACCCTGCC
ATAAAGAAACTGTTACCCGTAGGTAGTCACGCAACTCGCCGCACATCTGAACTTCAGCCTCCAGTACAGC
GCGGCTGAAATCATCATTAAAGCGAGTGGCAACATGGAAATCGCTGATTTGTGTAGTCGGTTTATGCAGC
AACGAGACGTCACGGAAAATGCCGCTCATCCGCCACATATCCTGATCTTCCAGATAACTGCCGTCACTCC
AGCGCAGCACCATCACCGCGAGGCGGTTTTCTCCGGCGCGTAAAAATGCGCTCAGGTCAAATTCAGACGG
CAAACGACTGTCCTGGCCGTAACCGACCCAGCGCCCGTTGCACCACAGATGAAACGCCGAGTTAACGCCA
TCAAAAATAATTCGCGTCTGGCCTTCCTGTAGCCAGCTTTCATCAACATTAAATGTGAGCGAGTAACAAC
CCGTCGGATTCTCCGTGGGAACAAACGGCGGATTGACCGTAATGGGATAGGTCACGTTGGTGTAGATGGG
CGCATCGTAACCGTGCATCTGCCAGTTTGAGGGGACGACGACAGTATCGGCCTCAGGAAGATCGCACTCC
AGCCAGCTTTCCGGCACCGCTTCTGGTGCCGGAAACCAGGCAAAGCGCCATTCGCCATTCAGGCTGCGCA
ACTGTTGGGAAGGGCGATCGGTGCGGGCCTCTTCGCTATTACGCCAGCTGGCGAAAGGGGGATGTGCTGC
AAGGCGATTAAGTTGGGTAACGCCAGGGTTTTCCCAGTCACGACGTTGTAAAACGACGGCCAGTGAATTC
CCCGGAAAGCTTGGCGTAATCATGGTCATAGCTGTTTCCTCTCTAGCCCCCCCTGCAGGTCGACGGATCA
CACTGGCCTCCTTTGTCGTCAAAGTCGCACGGCCGGAAACGTCACGGGCCTTTAAGCAAGGATTTCACAA
TGCAATGCAGCAATTCAACGCAATTTCCCGAACGGCGGGTTCACGCGCGCCAACTAGCGGAAAACGTACA
TGAAACCCGAACCGGCCGGCTGGTGCCGCCGTGACAGCGCCTGTTCGCTCGCGCGCGGCGGACAGCACGA
TTGCGCGACGCAACGGGCCCTTTCATGCCGGTTTCCCGAACGGCGGGTTTACCTGCGTGAACGACCCGGA
AATTTGCGCGAAAATCGGTAGATAGCGATACTGCAAGATAAAAATCGCCTGAGAGCGTGGACAGCCCCAT
GAGGACAGGAGAGCCCGCATGAAATCGTCTGAGCCCGCTTCCGTATCGGCGGCCGAGCGCCGCGCGGAGA
CGTTCCAGCACAAGCTCGAGCAGTTCAATCCGGGGATCGTCTGGCTGGACCAGCACGGCCGCGTCACGGC
ATTCAACGACGTCGCGCTGCAAATTCTCGGGCCGGCCGGCGAGCAATCGCTAGGCGTGGCGCAGGATAGT
CTGTTCGGCATCGACGTGGTGCAACTGCACCCGGAGAAAAGCCGCGACAAGCTGCGCTTCCTGCTGCAGT
CGAAAGACGTGGGTGGCTGCCCGGTCAAGTCGCCGCCGCCGGTGGCGATGATGATCAATATTCCCGACCG
GATCCTGATGATCAAGGTGTCCAGCATGATCGCCGCCGGCGGCGCGTGCGGCACCTGCATGATCTTCTAC
GACGTCACCGATCTGACCACCGAGCCCTCCGGCCTGCCGGCGGGCGGCAGCGCGCCCTCGCCGAGGCGCC
TCTTCAAGATTCCCGTGTACCGGAAGAACCGCGTGATCCTGCTCGATCTGAAAGACATCGTGCGCTTTCA
GGGCGACGGCCACTACACGACGATCGTGACGCGGGACGACCGCTACCTGTCCAATCTTTCACTGGCCGAT
CTGGAGCTGCGTCTCGACAGCAGCATTTATCTGCGCGTTCATCGCAGCCATATCGTGAGCCTGCAATATG
CGGTGGAGCTGGTCAAACTGGACGAGAGCGTCAATCTCGTCATGGACGACGCGGAACAGACCCAGGTGCC
GGTCAGCCGCTCGCGAACGGCGCAACTGAAGGAGCTTCTCGGCGTGGTTTGAGAAGGTGTAAGCTTGGCT
GTTTTGGCGGATGAGAGAAGAAATTCGTCGCCCGCCATAAACTGCCAGGCATCAAATTAAGCAGAAGGCC
ATCCGTCAGGATGGCCTTCTGCTTAATTTGATGCCTGGCAGTTTATGGCGGGCGACGAATCAGGTGGCAC
TTTTCGGGGAAATGTGCGCGGAACCCCTATTTGTTTATTTTTCTAAATACATTCAAATATGTATCCGCTC
ATGAGACAATAACCCTGATAAATGCTTCAATAATATTGAAAAAGGAAGAGTATGAGTATTCAACATTTCC
GTGTCGCCCTTATTCCCTTTTTTGCGGCATTTTGCCTTCCTGTTTTTGCTCACCCAGAAACGCTGGTGAA
AGTAAAAGATGCTGAAGATCAGTTGGGTGCACGAGTGGGTTACATCGAACTGGATCTCAACAGCGGTAAG
ATCCTTGAGAGTTTTCGCCCCGAAGAACGTTTTCCAATGATGAGCACTTTTAAAGTTCTGCTATGTGGCG
CGGTATTATCCCGTATTGACGCCGGGCAAGAGCAACTCGGTCGCCGCATACACTATTCTCAGAATGACTT
GGTTGAGTACTCACCAGTCACAGAAAAGCATCTTACGGATGGCATGACAGTAAGAGAATTATGCAGTGCT
GCCATAACCATGAGTGATAACACTGCGGCCAACTTACTTCTGACAACGATCGGAGGACCGAAGGAGCTAA
CCGCTTTTTTGCACAACATGGGGGATCATGTAACTCGCCTTGATCGTTGGGAACCGGAGCTGAATGAAGC
CATACCAAACGACGAGCGTGACACCACGATGCCTGTAGCAATGGCAACAACGTTGCGCAAACTATTAACT
GGCGAACTACTTACTCTAGCTTCCCGGCAACAATTAATAGACTGGATGGAGGCGGATAAAGTTGCAGGAC
CACTTCTGCGCTCGGCCCTTCCGGCTGGCTGGTTTATTGCTGATAAATCTGGCGCCGGTGAGCGTGGGTC
TCGCGGTATCATTGCAGCACTGGGGCCAGATGGTAAGCCCTCCCGTATCGTAGTTATCTACACGACGGGG
AGTCAGGCAACTATGGATGAACGAAATAGACAGATCGCTGAGATAGGTGCCTCACTGATTAAGCATTGGT
AACTGTCAGACCAAGTTTACTCATATATACTTTAGATTGATTTAAAACTTCATTTTTAATTTAAAAGGAT
CTAGGTGAAGATCCTTTTTGATAATCTCATGACCAAAATCCCTTAACGTGAGTTTTCGTTCCACTGAGCG
TCAGACCCCGTAGAAAAGATCAAAGGATCTTC
Features (pLannotate 1.2.2; 18 found; start..end, strand, type, name):
      1..589     +  rep_origin     ori: high-copy-number ColE1/pMB1/pBR322/pUC origin of replication
    834..1916    -  CDS            lacI: lac repressor; lacI; The lac repressor binds to the lac operator to inhibit transcription in E. coli. This inhibition can be relieved by adding lactose or isopropyl-β-D-thiogalactopyranoside (IPTG).
   1917..1994    -  promoter       lacIq promoter: lacI (mutant); In the lacIq allele, a single base change in the promoter boosts expression of the lacI gene about 10-fold.
   2033..2324    -  CDS            TcR (fragment): tetracycline efflux protein; tet; confers resistance to tetracycline
   2336..2437    -  CDS            yciV (fragment): RNAAM_ECOLI - Also known as trpH From Escherichia coli (strain K12).
   2513..2541    +  promoter       tac promoter: strong E. coli promoter; hybrid between the trp and lac UV5 promoters
   2549..2565    +  protein_bind   lac operator: The lac repressor binds to the lac operator to inhibit transcription in E. coli. This inhibition can be relieved by adding lactose or isopropyl-β-D-thiogalactopyranoside (IPTG). lac repressor encoded by lacI
   2582..2627    +  misc_feature   MCS (fragment): pUC18/19 multiple cloning site
   2749..3564    +  CDS            KanR: aminoglycoside phosphotransferase; aph(3')-Ia; confers resistance to kanamycin in bacteria or G418 (Geneticin®) in eukaryotes
   3705..3851    +  CDS            TRA2_ECOLX (fragment): Protein predicted: Swiss-Prot protein existence level 4. Required for transposition of transposon Tn903. From Escherichia coli.
   3869..4007    -  CDS            M13 gene III (fragment) (sequence withheld): pIII; III; minor coat protein
   4012..4060    -  terminator     fd terminator (sequence withheld): central terminator from bacteriophage fd (Otsuka and Kunisawa, 1982)
   4064..4205    -  CDS            M13 gene VIII (fragment) (sequence withheld): pVIII; VIII; major coat protein
   4225..7272    -  CDS            lacZ: β-galactosidase; lacZ
   7724..8524    +  CDS            rcoM1: RCOM1_PARXL - Experimental evidence at protein level: Swiss-Prot protein existence level 1. One-component, b-type heme-containing aerobic sensor and transcriptional regulator that responds to CO by activating the expression of the oxidation operon cox. From Paraburkholderia xenovorans (strain LB400).
   8610..8635    -  terminator     rrnB T2 terminator (fragment): transcription terminator T2 from the E. coli rrnB gene
   8702..8806    +  promoter       AmpR promoter: bla
   8807..9667    +  CDS            AmpR: β-lactamase; bla; confers resistance to ampicillin, carbenicillin, and related antibiotics
