[The description below was written by a language model from this plasmid's Addgene catalogue record and pLannotate feature annotations shown in this document.]
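Description:
UQ4876 is the strain designation for an E. coli (DH5alpha) stock carrying the plasmid pUX2442, a high-copy bacterial reporter construct of about 9.8 kb built on the pEXT20 expression vector. The annotated sequence shows the expected pEXT20 framework: a ColE1/pUC-type origin, an ampicillin resistance gene with its bla promoter, lacI under the lacIq promoter, a tac promoter with lac operator next to a partial pUC-type polylinker, and a fragment of the rrnB T2 terminator. Selection uses ampicillin together with kanamycin, the second marker coming from the inserted reporter cassette.

The payload is a roughly 1,200-bp fragment of Burkholderia (Paraburkholderia) xenovorans LB400 DNA cloned between introduced HindIII and SalI sites. It carries the rcoM1 gene, the divergent intergenic region and the start of coxM1. RcoM1 is a single-component, heme-containing transcriptional regulator that senses carbon monoxide and activates the cox CO-oxidation operon. The intergenic region contains its binding site. A lacZ plus KanR cassette from pKOK6 was inserted at the SalI site, creating a coxM1′::lacZ fusion, so that β-galactosidase reports transcription from the RcoM1-controlled promoter. In the feature table, lacZ lies on the opposite strand from rcoM1, matching the divergent arrangement. It is followed by the phage fd terminator, flanked by short M13/fd gene fragments, and then by the convergently oriented Tn903-derived KanR gene. This matches the depositor's lacZ–tfd–KanR description.

According to the depositor, the plasmid is a suitable PCR template for amplifying the RcoM1 binding region together with the reporter cassette. The record does not state whether the vector's tac promoter has any intended role in this design.
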