Addgene plasmid #37164: UQ4876
Depositing lab: Gary Roberts. Depositing organization: University of Wisconsin, Madison. Publication: RcoM: a new single-component transcriptional regulator of CO metabolism in bacteria. Kerby RL, Youn H, Roberts GP. J Bacteriol. 2008 May;190(9):3336-43. Epub 2008 Mar 7. 10.1128/JB.00033-08 PubMed 18326575.
Backbone
  Vector backbone: pUX2442
  Modifications to backbone: lacZ + KanR cassette from pKOK6 cloned into pUX2424 at SalI site.
Growth in bacteria
  Bacterial resistance: Ampicillin and Kanamycin, 100 & 50 μg/mL
  Growth temperature: 37°C
  Growth strain: DH5alpha
  Copy number: High Copy
Gene/Insert 1
  Gene/Insert name: ~1200-bp fragment from Burkholderia xenovorans LB400 cloned into pEXT20
  Species: Burkholderia xenovorans
  Cloning method: Unknown
  Sequencing primers: 5′ NA; 3′ pRcoM1bs-R
Gene/Insert 2
  Gene/Insert name: LacZ + KanR cassette from pKOK6
Terms and licenses: Academic/Nonprofit Terms; Industry Terms: Not Available to Industry
Depositor comments: This strain contains Roberts lab plasmid pUX2442 which contains ~1200bp fragment from Burkholderia xenovorans LB400 with introduced terminal HindIII and SalI sites [such that HindIII – (<-rcoM1 – intergenic region – coxM1′->) – SalI] cloned into pEXT20 with the lacZ + KanR cassette from pKOK6 cloned at the SalI site such that coxM1′::lacZ->tfd<-KanR. Suitable template for amplification of the Burkholderia xenovorans RcoM1 binding region + reporter cassette. For strain usage see attached pdf.
How to cite: UQ4876 was a gift from Gary Roberts (Addgene plasmid # 37164)
