>Addgene plasmid #37164 | UQ4876 | addgene partial sequence | sequence record 47871 | pRcoM1bs-R 5'-GAGAGGCGGTTTGCGTATT
CAGTGAGACGGGCAACAGCTGATTGCCCTTCACCGCCTGGCCCTGAGAGAGTTGCAGCAAGCGGTCCACG
CTGGTTTGCCCCAGCAGGCGAAAATCCTGTTTGATGGTGGTTAACGGCGGGATATAACATGAGCTGTCTT
CGGTATCGTCGTATCCCACTACCGAGATATCCGCACCAACGCGCAGCCCGGACTCGGTAATGGCGCGCAT
TGCGCCCAGCGCCATCTGATCGTTGGCAACCAGCATCGCAGTGGGAACGATGCCCTCATTCAGCATTTGC
ATGGTTTGTTGAAAACCGGACATGGCACTCCAGTCGCCTTCCCGTTCCGCTATCGGCTGAATTTGATTGC
GAGTGAGATATTTATGCCAGCCAGCCAGACGCAGACGCGCCGAGACAGAACTTAATGGGCCCGCTAACAG
CGCGATTTGCTGGTGACCCAATGCGACCAGATGCTCCACGCCCAGTCGCGTACCGTCTTCATGGGAGAAA
ATAATACTGTTGATGGGTGTCTGGTCAGAGACATCAAGAAATAACGCCGGAACATTAGTGCAGGCAGCTT
CCACAGCAATGGCATCCTGGTCATCCAGCGGATAGTTAATGATCAGCCCACTGACGCGTTGCGCGAGAAG
ATTGTGCACCGCCGCTTTACAGGCTTCGACGCCGCTTCGTTCTACCATCGACACCACCACGCTGGCACCC
AGTTGATCGGCGCGAGATTTAATCGCCGCGACAATTTGCGACGGCGCGTGCAGGGCCAGACTGGAGGTGG
CAACGCCAATCAGCAACGACTGTTTGCCCGCCAGTTGTTGTGCCACGCGGTTGGGAATGTAATTCAGCTC
CGCCATCGCCGCTTCCACTTTTTCCCGCGTTTTCGC
